>Addgene plasmid #21728 | 9.5-Luc | addgene partial sequence | sequence record 47714 | LucNrev 5'-CCTTATGCAGTTGCTCTCC-3'
TGGCGCCGGGCCTTTCTTTATGTTTTTGGCGTCTTCCATTTTACCAACAGTACCGGAATGCCAAGCTCGA
GCTCCACCGCGGTGGCGGCCGCTCTAGAACTAGTGGATCGAGGTCGACAGGAACTGACTTCGGCAGCTGC
TCACACCTCAGCTGGCGCAGCTCAGCGCGGCCCTGATATACAACCGCCCCGCCCGGGCCCGCCTCAAGGA
GGCGGGACCCGCGATCGGCCCACCGCGCCGCCCGGGACCGCAAGCTTGATATCGAATTCCTGCAGCCCGG
GGGA
