[The description below was written by a language model from this plasmid's Addgene catalogue record.]
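Description:
9.5-Luc is a mammalian luciferase reporter plasmid built on a pBlueScript II KS(+) backbone, listed at about 5.6 kb without the insert. That figure is larger than the bare cloning vector, consistent with the luciferase cassette being counted as part of the backbone. It is propagated in standard E. coli cloning strains, and the catalogue entry lists chloramphenicol as the bacterial selection. This is unusual for a pBluescript-derived vector, which normally carries ampicillin resistance, and the record offers no explanation. No feature table is available, so the origin of replication, resistance gene, polyadenylation signal and type of luciferase cannot be confirmed from annotation. Copy number is recorded as unknown.

The payload is a 137 bp fragment of the human CDKN1A (p21/WAF1/CIP1) promoter, described as a promoter deletion mutant and inserted by restriction cloning upstream of the backbone-encoded luciferase gene. Although the entry lists luciferase as a "C-terminal tag", the arrangement is best understood as a transcriptional reporter. The short p21 promoter segment drives luciferase expression, so light output after transfection reflects the activity retained in that minimal region. The record does not give the exact promoter coordinates or say which regulatory elements are kept or removed.

Constructs of this kind usually belong to a deletion series used to locate the promoter sequences that respond to a given transcription factor. The associated publication concerns activation of p21 expression by AP2 and its growth-inhibitory effect in cancer cells, so 9.5-Luc was probably used to help map AP2-responsive or basal elements of the p21 promoter in transient transfection assays.
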