Addgene plasmid #21728: 9.5-Luc
Depositing lab: Wafik El-Deiry. Depositing organization: University of Pennsylvania. Publication: AP2 inhibits cancer cell growth and activates p21WAF1/CIP1 expression. Zeng YX, Somasundaram K, el-Deiry WS. Nat Genet. 1997 Jan . 15(1):78-82. 10.1038/ng0197-78 PubMed 8988173.
Backbone
  Vector backbone: pBlueScript II KS(+)
  Backbone manufacturer: Stratagene
  Backbone size w/o insert (bp): 5600
  Vector type: Mammalian Expression, Luciferase
Growth in bacteria
  Bacterial resistance: Chloramphenicol, 25 μg/mL
  Growth temperature: 37°C
  Growth strain: DH5alpha
  Copy number: Unknown
Gene/Insert
  Gene/Insert name: p21 promoter deletion mutant (alt name: p21, WAF1)
  Species: H. sapiens (human)
  Insert size (bp): 137
  Entrez Gene: CDKN1A (a.k.a. CAP20, CDKN1, CIP1, MDA-6, P21, SDI1, WAF1, p21CIP1)
  Tag / fusion protein: luciferase (C terminal on backbone)
  Cloning method: Restriction Enzyme
  Sequencing primers: 5′ na
Terms and licenses: Academic/Nonprofit Terms; Industry Terms: Not Available to Industry
How to cite: 9.5-Luc was a gift from Wafik El-Deiry (Addgene plasmid # 21728 ; http://n2t.net/addgene:21728 ; RRID:Addgene_21728)
